>Addgene plasmid #189769 | pmScarlet3-Peroxi_C1 | addgene full sequence | sequence record 377460 | Addgene NGS Result
AACGCCAGCAACGCGGCCTTTTTACGGTTCCTGGCCTTTTGCTGGCCTTTTGCTCACATGTTCTTTCCTG
CGTTATCCCCTGATTCTGTGGATAACCGTATTACCGCCATGCATTAGTTATTAATAGTAATCAATTACGG
GGTCATTAGTTCATAGCCCATATATGGAGTTCCGCGTTACATAACTTACGGTAAATGGCCCGCCTGGCTG
ACCGCCCAACGACCCCCGCCCATTGACGTCAATAATGACGTATGTTCCCATAGTAACGCCAATAGGGACT
TTCCATTGACGTCAATGGGTGGAGTATTTACGGTAAACTGCCCACTTGGCAGTACATCAAGTGTATCATA
TGCCAAGTACGCCCCCTATTGACGTCAATGACGGTAAATGGCCCGCCTGGCATTATGCCCAGTACATGAC
CTTATGGGACTTTCCTACTTGGCAGTACATCTACGTATTAGTCATCGCTATTACCATGGTGATGCGGTTT
TGGCAGTACATCAATGGGCGTGGATAGCGGTTTGACTCACGGGGATTTCCAAGTCTCCACCCCATTGACG
TCAATGGGAGTTTGTTTTGGCACCAAAATCAACGGGACTTTCCAAAATGTCGTAACAACTCCGCCCCATT
GACGCAAATGGGCGGTAGGCGTGTACGGTGGGAGGTCTATATAAGCAGAGCTGGTTTAGTGAACCGTCAG
ATCCGCTAGCGCTACCGGTCGCCACCATGGATAGCACCGAGGCAGTGATCAAGGAGTTCATGCGGTTCAA
GGTGCACATGGAGGGCTCCATGAACGGCCACGAGTTCGAGATCGAGGGCGAGGGCGAGGGCCGCCCCTAC
GAGGGCACCCAGACCGCCAAGCTGAGGGTGACCAAGGGTGGCCCCCTGCCCTTCTCCTGGGACATCCTGT
CCCCTCAGTTCATGTACGGCTCCAGGGCCTTCACGAAGCACCCCGCCGACATCCCCGACTACTGGAAGCA
GTCCTTCCCCGAGGGCTTCAAGTGGGAGCGCGTGATGAACTTCGAGGACGGCGGCGCCGTGTCCGTGGCC
CAGGACACCTCCCTGGAGGACGGCACCCTGATCTACAAGGTGAAGCTCCGCGGCACCAACTTCCCTCCTG
ACGGCCCCGTAATGCAGAAGAAGACAATGGGCTGGGAAGCATCCACCGAGCGGTTGTACCCCGAGGACGT
CGTGCTGAAGGGCGACATTAAGATGGCCCTGCGCCTGAAGGACGGCGGCCGCTACCTGGCGGACTTCAAG
ACCACCTACAGGGCCAAGAAGCCCGTGCAGATGCCCGGCGCCTTCAACATCGACCGCAAGTTGGACATCA
CATCCCACAACGAGGACTACACCGTGGTGGAACAGTACGAACGCTCCGTGGCCCGCCACTCCACCGGCGG
CTCCGGTGGCTCCTTGTACAAGTCCCGCCTCTAAGGATCCACCGGATCTAGATAACTGATCATAATCAGC
CATACCACATTTGTAGAGGTTTTACTTGCTTTAAAAAACCTCCCACACCTCCCCCTGAACCTGAAACATA
AAATGAATGCAATTGTTGTTGTTAACTTGTTTATTGCAGCTTATAATGGTTACAAATAAAGCAATAGCAT
CACAAATTTCACAAATAAAGCATTTTTTTCACTGCATTCTAGTTGTGGTTTGTCCAAACTCATCAATGTA
TCTTAAGGCGTAAATTGTAAGCGTTAATATTTTGTTAAAATTCGCGTTAAATTTTTGTTAAATCAGCTCA
TTTTTTAACCAATAGGCCGAAATCGGCAAAATCCCTTATAAATCAAAAGAATAGACCGAGATAGGGT
[37 nt withheld, positions 1818-1854]
AAAGAACGTGGACTCCAACGTCAAAGG
[49 nt withheld, positions 1882-1930]
T
[91 nt withheld, positions 1932-2022]
G
[124 nt withheld, positions 2024-2147]
CAGGTGGCACTTTTCGGGGAAATGTGCGCGGAACCCCTATTTGTTTATTTTTCTAAATACATTCAAATAT
GTATCCGCTCATGAGACAATAACCCTGATAAATGCTTCAATAATATTGAAAAAGGAAGAGTCCTGAGGCG
GAAAGAACCAGCTGTGGAATGTGTGTCAGTTAGGGTGTGGAAAGTCCCCAGGCTCCCCAGCAGGCAGAAG
TATGCAAAGCATGCATCTCAATTAGTCAGCAACCAGGTGTGGAAAGTCCCCAGGCTCCCCAGCAGGCAGA
AGTATGCAAAGCATGCATCTCAATTAGTCAGCAACCATAGTCCCGCCCCTAACTCCGCCCATCCCGCCCC
TAACTCCGCCCAGTTCCGCCCATTCTCCGCCCCATGGCTGACTAATTTTTTTTATTTATGCAGAGGCCGA
GGCCGCCTCGGCCTCTGAGCTATTCCAGAAGTAGTGAGGAGGCTTTTTTGGAGGCCTAGGCTTTTGCAAA
GATCGATCAAGAGACAGGATGAGGATCGTTTCGCATGATTGAACAAGATGGATTGCACGCAGGTTCTCCG
GCCGCTTGGGTGGAGAGGCTATTCGGCTATGACTGGGCACAACAGACAATCGGCTGCTCTGATGCCGCCG
TGTTCCGGCTGTCAGCGCAGGGGCGCCCGGTTCTTTTTGTCAAGACCGACCTGTCCGGTGCCCTGAATGA
ACTGCAAGACGAGGCAGCGCGGCTATCGTGGCTGGCCACGACGGGCGTTCCTTGCGCAGCTGTGCTCGAC
GTTGTCACTGAAGCGGGAAGGGACTGGCTGCTATTGGGCGAAGTGCCGGGGCAGGATCTCCTGTCATCTC
ACCTTGCTCCTGCCGAGAAAGTATCCATCATGGCTGATGCAATGCGGCGGCTGCATACGCTTGATCCGGC
TACCTGCCCATTCGACCACCAAGCGAAACATCGCATCGAGCGAGCACGTACTCGGATGGAAGCCGGTCTT
GTCGATCAGGATGATCTGGACGAAGAGCATCAGGGGCTCGCGCCAGCCGAACTGTTCGCCAGGCTCAAGG
CGAGCATGCCCGACGGCGAGGATCTCGTCGTGACCCATGGCGATGCCTGCTTGCCGAATATCATGGTGGA
AAATGGCCGCTTTTCTGGATTCATCGACTGTGGCCGGCTGGGTGTGGCGGACCGCTATCAGGACATAGCG
TTGGCTACCCGTGATATTGCTGAAGAGCTTGGCGGCGAATGGGCTGACCGCTTCCTCGTGCTTTACGGTA
TCGCCGCTCCCGATTCGCAGCGCATCGCCTTCTATCGCCTTCTTGACGAGTTCTTCTGAGCGGGACTCTG
GGGTTCGAAATGACCGACCAAGCGACGCCCAACCTGCCATCACGAGATTTCGATTCCACCGCCGCCTTCT
ATGAAAGGTTGGGCTTCGGAATCGTTTTCCGGGACGCCGGCTGGATGATCCTCCAGCGCGGGGATCTCAT
GCTGGAGTTCTTCGCCCACCCTAGGGGGAGGCTAACTGAAACACGGAAGGAGACAATACCGGAAGGAACC
CGCGCTATGACGGCAATAAAAAGACAGAATAAAACGCACGGTGTTGGGTCGTTTGTTCATAAACGCGGGG
TTCGGTCCCAGGGCTGGCACTCTGTCGATACCCCACCGAGACCCCATTGGGGCCAATACGCCCGCGTTTC
TTCCTTTTCCCCACCCCACCCCCCAAGTTCGGGTGAAGGCCCAGGGCTCGCAGCCAACGTCGGGGCGGCA
GGCCCTGCCATAGCCTCAGGTTACTCATATATACTTTAGATTGATTTAAAACTTCATTTTTAATTTAAAA
GGATCTAGGTGAAGATCCTTTTTGATAATCTCATGACCAAAATCCCTTAACGTGAGTTTTCGTTCCACTG
AGCGTCAGACCCCGTAGAAAAGATCAAAGGATCTTCTTGAGATCCTTTTTTTCTGCGCGTAATCTGCTGC
TTGCAAACAAAAAAACCACCGCTACCAGCGGTGGTTTGTTTGCCGGATCAAGAGCTACCAACTCTTTTTC
CGAAGGTAACTGGCTTCAGCAGAGCGCAGATACCAAATACTGTTCTTCTAGTGTAGCCGTAGTTAGGCCA
CCACTTCAAGAACTCTGTAGCACCGCCTACATACCTCGCTCTGCTAATCCTGTTACCAGTGGCTGCTGCC
AGTGGCGATAAGTCGTGTCTTACCGGGTTGGACTCAAGACGATAGTTACCGGATAAGGCGCAGCGGTCGG
GCTGAACGGGGGGTTCGTGCACACAGCCCAGCTTGGAGCGAACGACCTACACCGAACTGAGATACCTACA
GCGTGAGCTATGAGAAAGCGCCACGCTTCCCGAAGGGAGAAAGGCGGACAGGTATCCGGTAAGCGGCAGG
GTCGGAACAGGAGAGCGCACGAGGGAGCTTCCAGGGGGAAACGCCTGGTATCTTTATAGTCCTGTCGGGT
TTCGCCACCTCTGACTTGAGCGTCGATTTTTGTGATGCTCGTCAGGGGGGCGGAGCCTATGGAAA
Features (pLannotate 1.2.2; 14 found; start..end, strand, type, name):
     48..107     +  rep_origin     RSF ori (fragment): Plasmids containing the RSF 1030 origin of replication can be propagated in E. coli cells that contain additional plasmids with compatible origins.
    175..478     +  enhancer       CMV enhancer: human cytomegalovirus immediate early enhancer
    479..682     +  promoter       CMV promoter: human cytomegalovirus (CMV) immediate early promoter
    727..1397    +  CDS            mScarlet-2I (fragment): mScarlet-I derivative in which the N- and C-termini have been modified to reduce cytotoxicity (Valbuena et al., 2020) preserves the original mammalian codon optimization
   1457..1541    +  CDS            large T antigen (fragment): large T antigen from SV40 (simian virus 40)
   1564..1685    +  polyA_signal   SV40 poly(A) signal: SV40 polyadenylation signal
   1719..2147    -  rep_origin     f1 ori (sequence partly withheld): f1 bacteriophage origin of replication; arrow indicates direction of (+) strand synthesis
   2174..2278    +  promoter       AmpR promoter: bla
   2280..2637    +  promoter       SV40 promoter: SV40 enhancer and early promoter
   2672..3466    +  CDS            NeoR/KanR: aminoglycoside phosphotransferase from Tn5; aph(3')-II (or nptII); confers resistance to neomycin, kanamycin, and G418 (Geneticin®)
   3487..3639    +  CDS            ble (fragment): BLE_KLEPN - Experimental evidence at protein level: Swiss-Prot protein existence level 1. Binding protein with a strong affinity to the bleomycin family of antibiotics. Binds to CL990; an antimitotic-antibiotic compound. From Klebsiella pneumoniae.
   3698..3745    +  polyA_signal   HSV TK poly(A) signal: herpes simplex virus thymidine kinase polyadenylation signal (Cole and Stacy, 1985)
   3836..3852    -  polyA_signal   bGH poly(A) signal (fragment): bovine growth hormone polyadenylation signal
   4074..4662    +  rep_origin     ori: high-copy-number ColE1/pMB1/pBR322/pUC origin of replication
