[The description below was written by a language model from this plasmid's Addgene catalogue record and pLannotate feature annotations shown in this document.]
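Description:
pmScarlet3-Peroxi_C1 is a mammalian expression plasmid of about 4.7 kb built on a C1-type backbone, made to label peroxisomes in mammalian cells with a peroxisome-targeted form of the red fluorescent protein mScarlet3. The synthetic mScarlet3-Peroxi open reading frame is driven by the human cytomegalovirus immediate-early enhancer and promoter and is terminated by an SV40 polyadenylation signal. The automated annotation labels the fluorescent protein coding region as a fragment of an mScarlet-I derivative, which most likely reflects sequence similarity within the mScarlet family rather than a different insert. The record does not describe the targeting sequence itself. The C1 layout and the construct name suggest it is appended at the C-terminus of the fluorescent protein, but no separate feature is annotated for it. A short match to SV40 large T antigen lies between the coding region and the poly(A) signal and is probably part of the SV40-derived 3' region rather than an expressed element.

The plasmid is maintained in E. coli at high copy through a ColE1/pUC-type origin and is selected with kanamycin. A single Tn5 aminoglycoside phosphotransferase (NeoR/KanR) gene sits behind tandem bacterial (bla-type) and SV40 early promoters and ends in an HSV thymidine kinase poly(A) signal. This arrangement gives kanamycin resistance in bacteria and allows G418 selection of stably transfected mammalian cells. An f1 origin is also present, which permits single-stranded DNA production. The small RSF ori, ble and bGH poly(A) fragments in the table appear to be partial matches in backbone sequence, not functional parts. The construct is used as an organelle marker for fluorescence microscopy, typically by transfection into cultured cells.
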