Addgene plasmid #189769: pmScarlet3-Peroxi_C1
Purpose: Construct for labelling peroxisomes in mammalian cells with peroxisomal targeted mScarlet3
Depositing lab: Dorus Gadella. Depositing organization: University of Amsterdam. Publication: mScarlet3: a brilliant and fast-maturing red fluorescent protein. Gadella TWJ Jr, van Weeren L, Stouthamer J, Hink MA, Wolters AHG, Giepmans BNG, Aumonier S, Dupuy J, Royant A. Nat Methods. 2023 Apr;20(4):541-545. doi: 10.1038/s41592-023-01809-y. Epub 2023 Mar 27. PubMed 36973546.
Backbone
  Vector backbone: pC1
  Vector type: Mammalian Expression
Growth in bacteria
  Bacterial resistance: Kanamycin, 50 μg/mL
  Growth temperature: 37°C
  Growth strain: DH5alpha
  Copy number: High Copy
Gene/Insert
  Gene/Insert name: mScarlet3-Peroxi
  Species: Synthetic
  Promoter: CMV
  Cloning method: Restriction Enzyme; 5′ cloning site unknown (unknown if destroyed)
Terms and licenses: Academic/Nonprofit Terms; Industry Terms: Not Available to Industry
How to cite: pmScarlet3-Peroxi_C1 was a gift from Dorus Gadella (Addgene plasmid # 189769 ; http://n2t.net/addgene:189769 ; RRID:Addgene_189769)
